>Addgene plasmid #125705 | pCMV-YdLight1 | addgene full sequence | sequence record 246162 | Addgene NGS Result
GTGATGCGGTTTTGGCAGTACATCAATGGGCGTGGATAGTGGTTTGACTCACGGGGATTTCCAAGTCTCC
ACCCCATTGACGTCAATGGGAGTTTGTTTTGGCACCAAAATCAACGGGACTTTCCAAAATGTCGTAACAA
CTCCGCCCCATTGACGCAAATGGGCGGTAGGCGTGTACGGTGGGAGGTCTATATAAGCAGAGCTGGTTTA
GTGAACCGTCAGATCCGCTAGCGCTACCGGACTCAGATCTCGAGCTCAAGCTTACCGGTGCGCGCCATGA
AGACGATCATCGCCCTGAGCTACATCTTCTGCCTGGTGTTCGCCGACTACAAGGACGATGATGACGCCAT
GAGGACTCTGAACACCTCTGCCATGGACGGGACTGGGCTGGTGGTGGAGAGGGACTTCTCTGTTCGTATC
CTCACTGCCTGTTTCCTGTCGCTGCTCATCCTGTCCACGCTCCTGGGGAACACGCTGGTCTGTGCTGCCG
TTATCAGGTTCCGACACCTGCGGTCCAAGGTGACCAACTTCTTTGTCATCTCCTTGGCTGTGTCAGATCT
CTTGGTGGCCGTCCTGGTCATGCCCTGGAAGGCAGTGGCTGAGATTGCTGGCTTCTGGCCCTTTGGGTCC
TTCTGTAACATCTGGGTGGCCTTTGACATCATGTGCTCCACTGCATCCATCCTCAACCTCTGTGTGATCA
GCGTGGACAGGTATTGGGCTATCTCCAGCCCTGCCCGGTATGAGAGAAAGATGACCCCCAAGGCAGCCTT
CATCCTGATCAGTGTGGCATGGACCTTGTCTGTACTCATCTCCTTCATCCCAGTGCAGCTCAGCTGGCAC
AAGGCAAAACCCACAAGCCCCTCTGATGGAAATGCCACTTCCCTGGCTGAGACCATAGACAACTGTGACT
CCAGCCTCAGCAGGACATATGCCATCTCATCCTCTGTAATCAGCTTTTACATCCCTGTGGCCATCATGAT
TGTCACCTACACCAGGATCTACAGGATTGCTCAGAAACAGCTGAGCTCACTCATTAACGTCTATATCAAG
GCCGACAAGCAGAAGAACGGCATCAAGGCGAACTTCAAGATCCGCCACAACATCGAGGACGGCGGCGTGC
AGCTCGCCTACCACTACCAGCAGAACACCCCCATCGGCGACGGCCCCGTGCTGCTGCCCGACAACCACTA
CCTGAGCTATCAGTCCAAACTTTCGAAAGACCCCAACGAGAAGCGCGATCACATGGTCCTGCTGGAGTTC
GTGACCGCCGCCGGGATCACTCTCGGCATGGACGAGCTGTACAAGGGCGGTACCGGAGGGAGCATGGTGA
GCAAGGGCGAGGAGCTGTTCACCGGGGTGGTGCCCATCCTGGTCGAGCTGGACGGCGACGTAAACGGCCA
CAAGTTCAGCGTGTCCGGCGAGGGTGAGGGCGATGCCACCTACGGCAAGCTGACCCTGAAGTTCATCTGC
ACCACCGGCAAGCTGCCCGTGCCCTGGCCCACCCTCGTGACCACCCTGACCTACGGCGTGCAGTGCTTCG
CTCGCTACCCCGACCACATGAAGCAGCACGACTTCTTCAAGTCCGCCATGCCCGAAGGCTACATCCAGGA
GCGCACCATCTTCTTCAAGGACGACGGCAACTACAAGACCCGCGCCGAGGTGAAGTTCGAGGGCGACACC
CTGGTGAACCGCATCGAGCTGAAGGGCATCGACTTCAAGGAGGACGGCAACATCCTGGGGCACAAGCTGG
AGTACAACAATCATGACCAACTGAAAAGAGAAACTAAAGTCCTGAAGACTCTGTCGGTGATCATGGGTGT
GTTTGTGTGCTGTTGGCTACCTTTCTTCATCTTGAACTGCATTTTGCCCTTCTGTGGGTCTGGGGAGACG
CAGCCCTTCTGCATTGATTCCAACACCTTTGACGTGTTTGTGTGGTTTGGGTGGGCTAATTCATCCTTGA
ACCCCATCATTTATGCCTTTAATGCTGATTTTCGGAAGGCATTTTCAACCCTCTTAGGATGCTACAGACT
TTGCCCTGCGACGAATAATGCCATAGAGACGGTGAGTATCAATAACAATGGGGCCGCGATGTTTTCCAGC
CATCATGAGCCACGAGGCTCCATCTCCAAGGAGTGCAATCTGGTTTACCTGATCCCACATGCTGTGGGCT
CCTCTGAGGACCTGAAAAAGGAGGAGGCAGCTGGCATCGCCAGACCCTTGGAGAAGCTGTCCCCAGCCCT
ATCGGTCATATTGGACTATGACACTGACGTCTCTCTGGAGAAGATCCAACCCATCACACAAAACGGTCAG
CACCCAACCTGATGTACAGCGGCCGCGACTCTAGATCATAATCAGCCATACCACATTTGTAGAGGTTTTA
CTTGCTTTAAAAAACCTCCCACACCTCCCCCTGAACCTGAAACATAAAATGAATGCAATTGTTGTTGTTA
ACTTGTTTATTGCAGCTTATAATGGTTACAAATAAAGCAATAGCATCACAAATTTCACAAATAAAGCATT
TTTTTCACTGCATTCTAGTTGTGGTTTGTCCAAACTCATCAATGTATCTTAAGGCGTAAATTGTAAGCGT
TAATATTTTGTTAAAATTCGCGTTAAATTTTTGTTAAATCAGCTCATTTTTTAACCAATAGGCCGAAATC
GGCAAAATCCCTTATAAATCAAAAGAATAGACCGAGATAGGGT
[37 nt withheld, positions 2704-2740]
AAAGAACGTGGACTCCAACGTCAAAGGGCGAAAAACCGTCTATCAGGGCGATGGCCACTACGTGAACCAT
CACCCT
[91 nt withheld, positions 2817-2907]
G
[124 nt withheld, positions 2909-3032]
CAGGTGGCACTTTTCGGGGAAATGTGCGCGGAACCCCTATTTGTTTATTTTTCTAAATACATTCAAATAT
GTATCCGCTCATGAGACAATAACCCTGATAAATGCTTCAATAATATTGAAAAAGGAAGAGTCCTGAGGCG
GAAAGAACCAGCTGTGGAATGTGTGTCAGTTAGGGTGTGGAAAGTCCCCAGGCTCCCCAGCAGGCAGAAG
TATGCAAAGCATGCATCTCAATTAGTCAGCAACCAGGTGTGGAAAGTCCCCAGGCTCCCCAGCAGGCAGA
AGTATGCAAAGCATGCATCTCAATTAGTCAGCAACCATAGTCCCGCCCCTAACTCCGCCCATCCCGCCCC
TAACTCCGCCCAGTTCCGCCCATTCTCCGCCCCATGGCTGACTAATTTTTTTTATTTATGCAGAGGCCGA
GGCCGCCTCGGCCTCTGAGCTATTCCAGAAGTAGTGAGGAGGCTTTTTTGGAGGCCTAGGCTTTTGCAAA
GATCGATCAAGAGACAGGATGAGGATCGTTTCGCATGATTGAACAAGATGGATTGCACGCAGGTTCTCCG
GCCGCTTGGGTGGAGAGGCTATTCGGCTATGACTGGGCACAACAGACAATCGGCTGCTCTGATGCCGCCG
TGTTCCGGCTGTCAGCGCAGGGGCGCCCGGTTCTTTTTGTCAAGACCGACCTGTCCGGTGCCCTGAATGA
ACTGCAAGACGAGGCAGCGCGGCTATCGTGGCTGGCCACGACGGGCGTTCCTTGCGCAGCTGTGCTCGAC
GTTGTCACTGAAGCGGGAAGGGACTGGCTGCTATTGGGCGAAGTGCCGGGGCAGGATCTCCTGTCATCTC
ACCTTGCTCCTGCCGAGAAAGTATCCATCATGGCTGATGCAATGCGGCGGCTGCATACGCTTGATCCGGC
TACCTGCCCATTCGACCACCAAGCGAAACATCGCATCGAGCGAGCACGTACTCGGATGGAAGCCGGTCTT
GTCGATCAGGATGATCTGGACGAAGAGCATCAGGGGCTCGCGCCAGCCGAACTGTTCGCCAGGCTCAAGG
CGAGCATGCCCGACGGCGAGGATCTCGTCGTGACCCATGGCGATGCCTGCTTGCCGAATATCATGGTGGA
AAATGGCCGCTTTTCTGGATTCATCGACTGTGGCCGGCTGGGTGTGGCGGACCGCTATCAGGACATAGCG
TTGGCTACCCGTGATATTGCTGAAGAGCTTGGCGGCGAATGGGCTGACCGCTTCCTCGTGCTTTACGGTA
TCGCCGCTCCCGATTCGCAGCGCATCGCCTTCTATCGCCTTCTTGACGAGTTCTTCTGAGCGGGACTCTG
GGGTTCGAAATGACCGACCAAGCGACGCCCAACCTGCCATCACGAGATTTCGATTCCACCGCCGCCTTCT
ATGAAAGGTTGGGCTTCGGAATCGTTTTCCGGGACGCCGGCTGGATGATCCTCCAGCGCGGGGATCTCAT
GCTGGAGTTCTTCGCCCACCCTAGGGGGAGGCTAACTGAAACACGGAAGGAGACAATACCGGAAGGAACC
CGCGCTATGACGGCAATAAAAAGACAGAATAAAACGCACGGTGTTGGGTCGTTTGTTCATAAACGCGGGG
TTCGGTCCCAGGGCTGGCACTCTGTCGATACCCCACCGAGACCCCATTGGGGCCAATACGCCCGCGTTTC
TTCCTTTTCCCCACCCCACCCCCCAAGTTCGGGTGAAGGCCCAGGGCTCGCAGCCAACGTCGGGGCGGCA
GGCCCTGCCATAGCCTCAGGTTACTCATATATACTTTAGATTGATTTAAAACTTCATTTTTAATTTAAAA
GGATCTAGGTGAAGATCCTTTTTGATAATCTCATGACCAAAATCCCTTAACGTGAGTTTTCGTTCCACTG
AGCGTCAGACCCCGTAGAAAAGATCAAAGGATCTTCTTGAGATCCTTTTTTTCTGCGCGTAATCTGCTGC
TTGCAAACAAAAAAACCACCGCTACCAGCGGTGGTTTGTTTGCCGGATCAAGAGCTACCAACTCTTTTTC
CGAAGGTAACTGGCTTCAGCAGAGCGCAGATACCAAATACTGTTCTTCTAGTGTAGCCGTAGTTAGGCCA
CCACTTCAAGAACTCTGTAGCACCGCCTACATACCTCGCTCTGCTAATCCTGTTACCAGTGGCTGCTGCC
AGTGGCGATAAGTCGTGTCTTACCGGGTTGGACTCAAGACGATAGTTACCGGATAAGGCGCAGCGGTCGG
GCTGAACGGGGGGTTCGTGCACACAGCCCAGCTTGGAGCGAACGACCTACACCGAACTGAGATACCTACA
GCGTGAGCTATGAGAAAGCGCCACGCTTCCCGAAGGGAGAAAGGCGGACAGGTATCCGGTAAGCGGCAGG
GTCGGAACAGGAGAGCGCACGAGGGAGCTTCCAGGGGGAAACGCCTGGTATCTTTATAGTCCTGTCGGGT
TTCGCCACCTCTGACTTGAGCGTCGATTTTTGTGATGCTCGTCAGGGGGGCGGAGCCTATGGAAAAACGC
CAGCAACGCGGCCTTTTTACGGTTCCTGGCCTTTTGCTGGCCTTTTGCTCACATGTTCTTTCCTGCGTTA
TCCCCTGATTCTGTGGATAACCGTATTACCGCCATGCATTAGTTATTAATAGTAATCAATTACGGGGTCA
TTAGTTCATAGCCCATATATGGAGTTCCGCGTTACATAACTTACGGTAAATGGCCCGCCTGGCTGACCGC
CCAACGACCCCCGCCCATTGACGTCAATAATGACGTATGTTCCCATAGTAACGCCAATAGGGACTTTCCA
TTGACGTCAATGGGTGGAGTATTTACGGTAAACTGCCCACTTGGCAGTACATCAAGTGTATCATATGCCA
AGTACGCCCCCTATTGACGTCAATGACGGTAAATGGCCCGCCTGGCATTATGCCCAGTACATGACCTTAT
GGGACTTTCCTACTTGGCAGTACATCTACGTATTAGTCATCGCTATTACCATG
Features (pLannotate 1.2.2; 18 found; start..end, strand, type, name):
     73..90      -  promoter       CMV promoter (fragment): human cytomegalovirus (CMV) immediate early promoter
    153..204     +  promoter       CMVd2 promoter: truncated human cytomegalovirus (CMV) immediate early promoter that yields moderately reduced expression relative to the full-length promoter
    227..263     +  misc_feature   MCS (fragment): multiple cloning site
    325..345     +  CDS            3xFLAG (fragment): three tandem FLAG® epitope tags
    469..1005    +  CDS            DRD1: DRD1_RABIT - Protein inferred from homology: Swiss-Prot protein existence level 3. Dopamine receptor whose activity is mediated by G proteins which activate adenylyl cyclase. From Oryctolagus cuniculus (Rabbit).
   1024..1758    +  CDS            cEGFP: cEGFP is a basic (constitutively fluorescent) green fluorescent protein published in 2008, derived from Aequorea victoria.
   1774..2001    +  CDS            Taar4 (fragment): TAAR4_MOUSE - Also known as Gm226. Experimental evidence at transcript level: Swiss-Prot protein existence level 2. Olfactory receptor specific for 2-phenylethylamine, a trace amine present at high concentration in the urine of carnivore species, playing a key role in fear and avoidance responses. 2-phenylethylamine acts as a kairomone in the chemical detection of carnivore odor and triggers fear in mice. This receptor is probably mediated by the G(s)- class of G-proteins which activate adenylate cyclase. From Mus musculus (Mouse).
   2344..2427    +  CDS            large T antigen (fragment): large T antigen from SV40 (simian virus 40)
   2450..2571    +  polyA_signal   SV40 poly(A) signal: SV40 polyadenylation signal
   2578..3032    -  rep_origin     f1 ori (sequence partly withheld): f1 bacteriophage origin of replication; arrow indicates direction of (+) strand synthesis
   3059..3163    +  promoter       AmpR promoter: bla
   3165..3522    +  promoter       SV40 promoter: SV40 enhancer and early promoter
   3557..4351    +  CDS            NeoR/KanR: aminoglycoside phosphotransferase from Tn5; aph(3')-II (or nptII); confers resistance to neomycin, kanamycin, and G418 (Geneticin®)
   4372..4524    +  CDS            ble (fragment): BLE_KLEPN - Experimental evidence at protein level: Swiss-Prot protein existence level 1. Binding protein with a strong affinity to the bleomycin family of antibiotics. Binds to CL990; an antimitotic-antibiotic compound. From Klebsiella pneumoniae.
   4583..4630    +  polyA_signal   HSV TK poly(A) signal: herpes simplex virus thymidine kinase polyadenylation signal (Cole and Stacy, 1985)
   4721..4737    -  polyA_signal   bGH poly(A) signal (fragment): bovine growth hormone polyadenylation signal
   4959..5547    +  rep_origin     ori: high-copy-number ColE1/pMB1/pBR322/pUC origin of replication
   5722..6025    +  enhancer       CMV enhancer: human cytomegalovirus immediate early enhancer
