[The description below was written by a language model from this plasmid's Addgene catalogue record and pLannotate feature annotations shown in this document.]
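Description:
pCMV-YdLight1 is a mammalian expression plasmid built on the pEGFP_N1 backbone that drives production of YdLight1, a synthetic yellow genetically encoded dopamine sensor. The roughly 2 kb sensor coding sequence was inserted between the HindIII and NotI sites, downstream of the human cytomegalovirus immediate early enhancer and promoter, and is terminated by an SV40 polyadenylation signal. The catalogue lists about 5.96 kb for the plasmid, while the sequenced record is 6,025 nt. The CMV enhancer is annotated at the end of this circular record and the promoter fragments at the start, so the regulatory region simply spans the numbering origin.

The feature table is consistent with a receptor-based sensor. An N-terminal FLAG epitope (annotated as a partial 3xFLAG match) is followed by a segment homologous to the D1 dopamine receptor, then a GFP-derived module (matched by the software to cEGFP), then a further receptor-like segment. That last segment is labelled as a Taar4 fragment, most plausibly a homology hit to a related aminergic G protein-coupled receptor rather than a genuine Taar4 sequence. A fluorescent protein embedded within a receptor scaffold couples ligand binding to a change in fluorescence, and the FLAG tag can be used to detect the expressed protein.

In bacteria the plasmid replicates from a high-copy ColE1/pUC-type origin and is selected with kanamycin. The Tn5 NeoR/KanR gene sits behind tandem bacterial (bla) and SV40 early promoters with an HSV TK polyadenylation signal, so it can also confer G418 resistance in mammalian cells. An f1 origin is also present. The construct is used for transient or stable expression of the yellow sensor in cultured mammalian cells, for example in optical dopamine detection and multicolour imaging.
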