Addgene plasmid #125705: pCMV-YdLight1
Purpose: Expresses the yellow genetically encoded dopamine sensor YdLight1 in mammalian cells.
Depositing lab: Lin Tian. Depositing organization: University of California, Davis. Publication: An expanded palette of dopamine sensors for multiplex imaging in vivo. Patriarchi T, Mohebi A, Sun J, Marley A, Liang R, Dong C, Puhger K, Mizuno GO, Davis CM, Wiltgen B, von Zastrow M, Berke JD, Tian L. Nat Methods. 2020 Nov;17(11):1147-1155. doi: 10.1038/s41592-020-0936-3. Epub 2020 Sep 7. PubMed 32895537.
Backbone
  Vector backbone: pEGFP_N1
  Backbone size w/o insert (bp): 3983
  Total vector size (bp): 5957
  Vector type: Mammalian Expression
Growth in bacteria
  Bacterial resistance: Kanamycin, 50 μg/mL
  Growth temperature: 37°C
  Growth strain: DH5alpha
  Copy number: High Copy
Gene/Insert
  Gene/Insert name: YdLight1 (alt name: yellow dopamine sensor)
  Species: Synthetic
  Insert size (bp): 1974
  GenBank ID: MK751449
  Promoter: CMV
  Tag / fusion protein: Flag tag (N terminal on insert)
  Cloning method: Restriction Enzyme; 5′ cloning site HindIII (not destroyed); 3′ cloning site NotI (not destroyed)
  Sequencing primers: 5′ ggcgtgtacggtgggaggtc; 3′ gtttcaggttcagggggagg
Terms and licenses: Academic/Nonprofit Terms; Industry Terms: Not Available to Industry
How to cite: pCMV-YdLight1 was a gift from Lin Tian (Addgene plasmid # 125705 ; http://n2t.net/addgene:125705 ; RRID:Addgene_125705)
